>Addgene plasmid #112535 | pMM1162 | depositor full sequence | sequence record 212110 | pMM1162 sequence 4976 bps
CACAGCTAACACCACGTCGTCCCTATCTGCTGCCCTAGGTCTATGAGTGGTTGCTGGATAACTTTACGGG
CATGCATAAGGCTCGTATAATATATTCAGGGAGACCACAACGGTTTCCCTCTACAAATAATTTTGTTTAA
CTTTGAATTCTATACTCTAATTAATCACATAATAAGGACGAATTTATGCCAAAATCAACCTATTTTAGTC
TTTCTGACGAAAAACGAAAACGTGTCTATGATGCCTGTTTACTAGAATTTCAAACGCACTCTTTCCATGA
AGCTAAAATCATGCACATCGTAAAAGCACTTGATATCCCAAGAGGAAGTTTTTATCAATACTTTGAAGAT
TTGAAGGATTCATACTATTATATCTTGTCACAGGAAACTGTCGAGATTCATGATTTATTTTTTAATTTAC
TAAAAGAATATCCTCTAGAAGTTGCTCTTAATAAATACAAGTATCTTCTTCTTGAAAATTTAGTAAATTC
GCCCCAATATAATCTTTATAAATATCGATTTTTAGATTGGACTTATGAATTAGAAAGAGATTGGAAGCCT
AAAGGCGAGGTAACTGTTCCCGCTCGTGAACTTGATAATCCTATTTCCCAAGTATTAAAATCAGTCATTC
ACAATCTAGTTTATCGCATGTTTAGTGAAAATTGGGATGAACAAAAGTTTATTGAAACTTACGATAAAGA
AATCAAATTGCTCACAGAGGGCTTGCTTAATTATGTTACTGAAAGCAAAAAATAGGGATCCCATGGTACG
CGTGCTAGAGGCATCAAATAAAACGAAAGGCTCAGTCGAAAGACTGGGCCTTTCGTTTTATCTGTTGTTT
GTCGGTGAACGCTCTCCTGAGTAGGACAAATCCGCCGCCCTAGAGGACCAAAACGAAAAAAGGCCCCCCT
TTCGGGAGGCCTCTTTTCTGGAATTTGGTACCGAGTTACCATTGATAACTCACGAAAATTTTTCCGTTAC
GACCATCCTGTGGGATGCCTTGCGGCGACCAGTACTCTTTGTCGAAAGCGTTACCCAACACCAAAGTAGT
GGTCATACCTTTGAGCGCCTGTTGTCCTTGATAACTGACGTAGAAATCATTCACGCCATAGCCTGGTTGT
TTGCTGTAACTGCTGCTGATATGTGTTGAGCGATCGGCAAACGTACCAACCCACCCAACAGAGAAGCCAC
TGTGAGCGATCGGAATATTCAGAGTGCTGGTAACAGTATCCGGGTTAATGCTGGAGATGTATTCGCCGGT
ATCGGTGTCTTTGCCGCGGGTACGGTTATAGGCCACATCAAGGCTAAACAGATCAGTGGTATATTTCGTC
ATCACATCCCAGCCCCAGATTTTGGCGTTCGGGACGTTATACGACATAGTCGTCGCCGCCGCGAAATCGA
CGGTCGTGGAGATGTAATCCTTCGCTTTGGTATCAAAGTAGCTGGCTTTAAATTCCAGAGCATCATTGGA
CAACATCAGGTCATCAAAACGCAGCCCAAAACCGTACTCCTGAGTTTCGTTAGTTTCCGGACGTAAGTTC
GGGTTTGGCACCCAATAGTTGGTATAGAAGCGACCAATCGAGAAGTGCTTAGAATCGTTATACATTTCGC
CCATCGTCGGGGCGCGGAATGCCTGGGCATATGAGCCAAATAACATCAGCCAGTTAGTCGGATTGATAGT
CATCCCCGCACGAGATGACCATTTGTCGGCATCAACATCTTTGTAACCGTCACTGCTACCGCGATAACTG
TCATAGCGGGTTCCGCCAAGCAGGGTAATCGGCAGATCGCGTAAGGTGATCTCATCCTGTAGCCAGCCGG
AGCTAAAATCGATTTTTGCTTGCGGGAAGCCCGTCGTCGCGCCGCCCGGATGTTGTTCCTGACGATAATA
CTCACCGCCATATGTCAGTAAGTGAGAAGCGAAACTGTCGGCAAAGAGAGTGGAACGGTTCTCCAGCCTG
GCTCCTTTTGTTATCTGTTCACGATACTCGCCGGAACTCCCCGTGTTTTGCGCATTAATACGGACTTCCG
ACCAATAAATTTTTGCATCTGCATTTAACCAGTCGTTGCCCTGCGGGGCGAGTTTATAAGAAAGCTGCGC
ATCGCGTTGAATTGTTGAACGATCAACCATCGGGTTGCTGCTTTCAGAAGCCCCAACGGTCTGCGGATTT
TTTGGTTCACGCGCGTCGTTGTTGTAGTAACGCACTAAACCGCTCAGAGACTGGGCTGAATCAATTTGCC
AGGTCCCTTTCGCCAGCATGTTATTAATGGACTCGTCATTCGGCGCGGTTTCACCATTGCTCTGGCGTAA
ATCACCCCGATCGCGACTGGACCAGGCCACAATACCATCCAGATTTTCAGTTCGCCCAAACGCGCTCGCG
CCTAATCCCAGGCTATGGTCCCCCGTGCCGCCAGTACCAAAGACACGAAAACCACTGCTTTGTCCTTCCT
GCAATAAATCTTTTGCATCGACCGTATCGTAGGAGATCACTCCACCCAGCGCGCCACTGCCATACAGTAA
TGCTGAAGGTCCACGAACAATCTCAACACGCTTGATCAGCGCCGGATCGAGAAAAGTGCCATTCAGGTGT
CCGGTATCCGTTCCCTGACGAACACCATCGACAAGAACCAGCACGCCGCGATGATCATAGCCACGCATAT
TTACATCCTGACCGTTGGTTCGTCCGGTACCATCCAGAGTAATTCCAGGAACATGACGCAGCAGATCGGT
GGCTGAAGTAGCCGTTTGATTTTCAGGAGCGGAAGTGTCGATGACGCTGACCATCATAGGCGCTTCGAAG
GAACTACGGGCATTCCCCGTTGCCGTAACGGTCATGGTTTCAGTAGCAAAAGCAAACGTTGGCAAGGTGG
CAGAAACAGCTAAGGCCAATAAACTCAAACGCAACGAGGTAAATTGCGGACGTGACATGATTTAAAGCTC
CCTTGGGTTAGTGTTGGAAATGTGCTAGCATAATACCTAGGGCTGAGCTAGCCGTAAACCTAGGTAGACC
TAGGCGTTCGGCTGCGGCGAGCGGTATCAGCTCACTCAAAGGCGGTAATACGGTTATCCACAGAATCAGG
GGATAACGCAGGAAAGAACATGTGAGCAAAAGGCCAGCAAAAGGCCAGGAACCGTAAAAAGGCCGCGTTG
CTGGCGTTTTTCCATAGGCTCCGCCCCCCTGACGAGCATCACAAAAATCGACGCTCAAGTCAGAGGTGGC
GAAACCCGACAGGACTATAAAGATACCAGGCGTTTCCCCCTGGAAGCTCCCTCGTGCGCTCTCCTGTTCC
GACCCTGCCGCTTACCGGATACCTGTCCGCCTTTCTCCCTTCGGGAAGCGTGGCGCTTTCTCAATGCTCA
CGCTGTAGGTATCTCAGTTCGGTGTAGGTCGTTCGCTCCAAGCTGGGCTGTGTGCACGAACCCCCCGTTC
AGCCCGACCGCTGCGCCTTATCCGGTAACTATCGTCTTGAGTCCAACCCGGTAAGACACGACTTATCGCC
ACTGGCAGCAGCCACTGGTAACAGGATTAGCAGAGCGAGGTATGTAGGCGGTGCTACAGAGTTCTTGAAG
TGGTGGCCTAACTACGGCTACACTAGAAGGACAGTATTTGGTATCTGCGCTCTGCTGAAGCCAGTTACCT
TCGGAAAAAGAGTTGGTAGCTCTTGATCCGGCAAACAAACCACCGCTGGTAGCGGTGGTTTTTTTGTTTG
CAAGCAGCAGATTACGCGCAGAAAAAAAGGATCTCAAGAAGATCCTTTGATCTTTTCTACGGGGTCTGAC
GCTCAGTGGAACGAAAACTCACGTTAAGGGATTTTGGTCATGACTAGTGCTTGGATTCTCACCAATAAAA
AACGCCCGGCGGCAACCGAGCGTTCTGAACAAATCCAGATGGAGTTCTGAGGTCATTACTGGATCTATCA
ACAGGAGTCCAAGCGAGCTCTCGAACCCCAGAGTCCCGCTCAGAAGAACTCGTCAAGAAGGCGATAGAAG
GCGATGCGCTGCGAATCGGGAGCGGCGATACCGTAAAGCACGAGGAAGCGGTCAGCCCATTCGCCGCCAA
GCTCTTCAGCAATATCACGGGTAGCCAACGCTATGTCCTGATAGCGGTCCGCCACACCCAGCCGGCCACA
GTCGATGAATCCAGAAAAGCGGCCATTTTCCACCATGATATTCGGCAAGCAGGCATCGCCATGGGTCACG
ACGAGATCCTCGCCGTCGGGCATGCGCGCCTTGAGCCTGGCGAACAGTTCGGCTGGCGCGAGCCCCTGAT
GCTCTTCGTCCAGATCATCCTGATCGACAAGACCGGCTTCCATCCGAGTACGTGCTCGCTCGATGCGATG
TTTCGCTTGGTGGTCGAATGGGCAGGTAGCCGGATCAAGCGTATGCAGCCGCCGCATTGCATCAGCCATG
ATGGATACTTTCTCGGCAGGAGCAAGGTGAGATGACAGGAGATCCTGCCCCGGCACTTCGCCCAATAGCA
GCCAGTCCCTTCCCGCTTCAGTGACAACGTCGAGCACAGCTGCGCAAGGAACGCCCGTCGTGGCCAGCCA
CGATAGCCGCGCTGCCTCGTCCTGCAGTTCATTCAGGGCACCGGACAGGTCGGTCTTGACAAAAAGAACC
GGGCGCCCCTGCGCTGACAGCCGGAACACGGCGGCATCAGAGCAGCCGATTGTCTGTTGTGCCCAGTCAT
AGCCGAATAGCCTCTCCACCCAAGCGGCCGGAGAACCTGCGTGCAATCCATCTTGTTCAATCATGCGAAA
CGATCCTCATCCTGTCTCTTGATCAGATCTTGATCCCCTGCGCCATCAGATCCTTGGCGGCAAGAAAGCC
ATCCAGTTTACTTTGCAGGGCTTCCCAACCTTACCAGAGGGCGCCCCAGCTGGCAATTCCGACGTCTAAG
AAACCATTATTATCATGACATTAACCTATAAAAATAGGCGTATCACGAGGCCCTTTCGTCTTCACCTCGA
GATGCT
Features (pLannotate 1.2.2; 7 found; start..end, strand, type, name):
    785..871     +  terminator     rrnB T1 terminator: Escherichia coli rrnB; transcription terminator T1 from the E. coli rrnB gene
    949..2823    -  CDS            hemR (fragment): HEMR_YEREN - Experimental evidence at transcript level: Swiss-Prot protein existence level 2. This protein is involved in the initial step of iron uptake by binding hemin, an iron chelatin siderophore that allows the bacteria to extract iron from the environment. From Yersinia enterocolitica.
   3159..3747    -  rep_origin     ori: high-copy-number ColE1/pMB1/pBR322/pUC origin of replication
   3835..3929    -  terminator     lambda t0 terminator: transcription terminator from phage lambda
   3963..4754    -  CDS            neo: KKA2_KLEPN - Also known as kan, nptII. Experimental evidence at protein level: Swiss-Prot protein existence level 1. Resistance to kanamycin, neomycin, paromomycin, ribostamycin, butirosin and gentamicin B. From Klebsiella pneumoniae.
   4786..4905    -  CDS            tnpA (fragment): TN5P_ECOLX - Also known as tnp. Experimental evidence at protein level: Swiss-Prot protein existence level 1. Mediates transposition of transposon Tn5 by a 'cut and paste' mechanism. First, the monomeric transposase binds the 19 bp inverted DNA repeats flanking the transposon. Then, dimerization of the DNA- bound transposase creates a synaptic DNA complex. After nicking of the first DNA strand, excision of the transposon proceeds through a series of intermediates. The transposase then mediates the insertion of the transposon at a new site by strand transfer. The activity of the wild- type tran
   4976..62      +  CDS            sspB (fragment) (across the origin): SSPB_ECOLI - Experimental evidence at protein level: Swiss-Prot protein existence level 1. Also stimulates degradation of the N-terminus of RseA (residues 1-108, alone or in complex with sigma-E) by ClpX-ClpP in a non-ssrA-mediated fashion. From Escherichia coli (strain K12).
