>Addgene plasmid #112535 | pMM1162 | addgene full sequence | sequence record 217567 | Addgene NGS Result
CACAGCTAACACCACGTCGTCCCTATCTGCTGCCCTAGGTCTATGAGTGGTTGCTGGATAACTTTACGGG
CATGCATAAGGCTCGTATAATATATTCAGGGAGACCACAACGGTTTCCCTCTACAAATAATTTTGTTTAA
CTTTGAATTCTATACTCTAATTAATCACATAATAAGGACGAATTTATGCCAAAATCAACCTATTTTAGTC
TTTCTGACGAAAAACGAAAACGTGTCTATGATGCCTGTTTACTAGAATTTCAAACGCACTCTTTCCATGA
AGCTAAAATCATGCACATCGTAAAAGCACTTGATATCCCAAGAGGAAGTTTTTATCAATACTTTGAAGAT
TTGAAGGATTCATACTATTATATCTTGTCACAGGAAACTGTCGAGATTCATGATTTATTTTTTAATTTAC
TAAAAGAATATCCTCTAGAAGTTGCTCTTAATAAATACAAGTATCTTCTTCTTGAAAATTTAGTAAATTC
GCCCCAATATAATCTTTATAAATATCGATTTTTAGATTGGACTTATGAATTAGAAAGAGATTGGAAGCCT
AAAGGCGAGGTAACTGTTCCCGCTCGTGAACTTGATAATCCTATTTCCCAAGTATTAAAATCAGTCATTC
ACAATCTAGTTTATCGCATGTTTAGTGAAAATTGGGATGAACAAAAGTTTATTGAAACTTACGATAAAGA
AATCAAATTGCTCACAGAGGGCTTGCTTAATTATGTTACTGAAAGCAAAAAATAGGGATCCCATGGTACG
CGTGCTAGAGGCATCAAATAAAACGAAAGGCTCAGTCGAAAGACTGGGCCTTTCGTTTTATCTGTTGTTT
GTCGGTGAACGCTCTCCTGAGTAGGACAAATCCGCCGCCCTAGAGGACCAAAACGAAAAAAGGCCCCCCT
TTCGGGAGGCCTCTTTTCTGAAATTTGGTACCGAGTTACCATTGATAACTCACGAAAATTTTTCCGTTAC
GACCATCCTGTGGGATGCCTTGCGGCGACCAGTACTCTTTGTCGAAAGCGTTACCCAACACCAAAGTAGT
GGTCATACCTTTGAGCGCCTGTTGTCCTTGATAACTGACGTAGAAATCATTCACGCCATAGCCTGGTTGT
TTGCTGTAACTGCTGCTGATATGTGTTGAGCGATCGGCAAACGTACCAACCCACCCAACAGAGAAGCCAC
TGTGAGCGATCGGAATATTCAGAGTGCTGGTAACAGTATCCGGGTTAATGCTGGAGATGTATTCGCCGGT
ATCGGTGTCTTTGCCGCGGGTACGGTTATAGGCCACATCAAGGCTAAACAGATCAGTGGTATATTTCGTC
ATCACATCCCAGCCCCAGATTTTGGCGTTCGGGACGTTATACGACATAGTCGTCGCCGCCGCGAAATCGA
CGGTCGTGGAGATGTAATCCTTCGCTTTGGTATCAAAGTAGCTGGCTTTAAATTCCAGAGCATCATTGGA
CAACATCAGGTCATCAAAACGCAGCCCAAAACCGTACTCCTGAGTTTCGTTAGTTTCCGGACGTAAGTTC
GGGTTTGGCACCCAATAGTTGGTATAGAAGCGACCAATCGAGAAGTGCTTAGAATCGTTATACATTTCGC
CCATCGTCGGGGCGCGGAATGCCTGGGCATATGAGCCAAATAACATCAGCCAGTTAGTCGGATTGATAGT
CATCCCCGCACGAGATGACCATTTGTCGGCATCAACGTCTTTGTAACCGTCACTGCTACCGCGATAACTG
TCATAGCGGGTTCCGCCAAGCAGGGTAATCGGCAGATCGCGTAAGGTGATCTCATCCTGTAGCCAGCCGG
AGCTAAAATCGATTTTTGCTTGCGGGAAGCCCGTCGTCGCGCCGCCCGGATGTTGTTCCTGACGATAATA
CTCACCGCCATATGTCAGTAAGTGAGAAGCGAAACTGTCGGCAAAGAGAGTGGAACGGTTCTCCAGCCTG
GCTCCTTTTGTTATCTGTTCGCGATACTCGCCGGAACTCCCCGTGTTTTGCGCATTAATACGGACTTCCG
ACCAATAAATTTTTGCATCTGCATTTAACCAGTCGTTGCCCTGCGGGGCGAGTTTATAAGAAAGCTGCGC
ATCGCGTTGAATTGTTGAACGATCAACCATCGGGTTGCTGCTTTCAGAAGCCCCAACGGTCTGCGGATTT
TTTGGTTCACGCGCGTCGTTGTTGTAGTAACGCACTAAACCGCTCAGAGACTGGGCTGAATCAATTTGCC
AGGTCCCTTTCGCCAGCATGTTATTAATGGACTCGTCATTCGGCGCGGTTTCACCATTGCTCTGGCGTAA
ATCACCCCGATCGCGACTGGACCAGGCCACAATACCATCCAGATTTTCAGTTCGCCCAAACGCGCTCGCG
CCTAATCCCAGGCTATGGTCCCCCGTGCCGCCAGTACCAAAGACACGAAAACCACTGCTTTGTCCTTCCT
GCAATAAATCTTTTGCATCGACCGTATCGTAGGAGATCACTCCACCCAGCGCGCCACTGCCATACAGTAA
TGCTGAAGGTCCACGAACAATCTCAACACGCTTGATCAGCGCCGGATCGAGAAAAGTGCCATTCAGGTGT
CCGGTATCCGTTCCCTGACGAACACCATCGACAAGAACCAGCACGCCGCGATGATCATAGCCACGCATAT
TTACATCCTGACCGTTGGTTCGTCCGGTACCATCCAGAGTAATTCCAGGAACATGACGCAGCAGATCGGT
GGCTGAAGTAGCCGTTTGATTTTCAGGAGCGGAAGTGTCGATGACGCTGACCATCATAGGCGCTTCGAAG
GAACTACGGGCATTCCCCGTTGCCGTAACGGTCATGGTTTCAGTAGCAAAAGCAAACGTTGGCAAGGTGG
CAGAAACAGCTAAGGCCAATAAACTCAAACGCAACGAGGTAAATTGCGGACGTGACATGATTTAAAGCTC
CCTTGGGTTAGTGTTGGAAATGTGCTAGCCGTAAACCTAGGTAGACCTAGGCGTTCGGCTGCGGCGAGCG
GTATCAGCTCACTCAAAGGCGGTAATACGGTTATCCACAGAATCAGGGGATAACGCAGGAAAGAACATGT
GAGCAAAAGGCCAGCAAAAGGCCAGGAACCGTAAAAAGGCCGCGTTGCTGGCGTTTTTCCATAGGCTCCG
CCCCCCTGACGAGCATCACAAAAATCGACGCTCAAGTCAGAGGTGGCGAAACCCGACAGGACTATAAAGA
TACCAGGCGTTTCCCCCTGGAAGCTCCCTCGTGCGCTCTCCTGTTCCGACCCTGCCGCTTACCGGATACC
TGTCCGCCTTTCTCCCTTCGGGAAGCGTGGCGCTTTCTCATAGCTCACGCTGTAGGTATCTCAGTTCGGT
GTAGGTCGTTCGCTCCAAGCTGGGCTGTGTGCACGAACCCCCCGTTCAGCCCGACCGCTGCGCCTTATCC
GGTAACTATCGTCTTGAGTCCAACCCGGTAAGACACGACTTATCGCCACTGGCAGCAGCCACTGGTAACA
GGATTAGCAGAGCGAGGTATGTAGGCGGTGCTACAGAGTTCTTGAAGTGGTGGCCTAACTACGGCTACAC
TAGAAGGACAGTATTTGGTATCTGCGCTCTGCTGAAGCCAGTTACCTTCGGAAAAAGAGTTGGTAGCTCT
TGATCCGGCAAACAAACCACCGCTGGTAGCGGTGGTTTTTTTGTTTGCAAGCAGCAGATTACGCGCAGAA
AAAAGGGATCTCAAGAAGATCCTTTGATCTTTTCTACGGGGTCTGACGCTCAGTGGAACGAAAACTCACG
TTAAGGGATTTTGGTCATGACTAGTGCTTGGATTCTCACCAATAAAAAACGCCCGGCGGCAACCGAGCGT
TCTGAACAAATCCAGATGGAGTTCTGAGGTCATTACTGGATCTATCAACAGGAGTCCAAGCGAGCTCTCG
AACCCCAGAGTCCCGCTCAGAAGAACTCGTCAAGAAGGCGATAGAAGGCGATGCGCTGCGAATCGGGAGC
GGCGATACCGTAAAGCACGAGGAAGCGGTCAGCCCATTCGCCGCCAAGCTCTTCAGCAATATCACGGGTA
GCCAACGCTATGTCCTGATAGCGGTCCGCCACACCCAGCCGGCCACAGTCGATGAATCCAGAAAAGCGGC
CATTTTCCACCATGATATTCGGCAAGCAGGCATCGCCATGGGTCACGACGAGATCCTCGCCGTCGGGCAT
GCGCGCCTTGAGCCTGGCGAACAGTTCGGCTGGCGCGAGCCCCTGATGCTCTTCGTCCAGATCATCCTGA
TCGACAAGACCGGCTTCCATCCGAGTACGTGCTCGCTCGATGCGATGTTTCGCTTGGTGGTCGAATGGGC
AGGTAGCCGGATCAAGCGTATGCAGCCGCCGCATTGCATCAGCCATGATGGATACTTTCTCGGCAGGAGC
AAGGTGAGATGACAGGAGATCCTGCCCCGGCACTTCGCCCAATAGCAGCCAGTCCCTTCCCGCTTCAGTG
ACAACGTCGAGCACAGCTGCGCAAGGAACGCCCGTCGTGGCCAGCCACGATAGCCGCGCTGCCTCGTCCT
GCAGTTCATTCAGGGCACCGGACAGGTCGGTCTTGACAAAAAGAACCGGGCGCCCCTGCGCTGACAGCCG
GAACACGGCGGCATCAGAGCAGCCGATTGTCTGTTGTGCCCAGTCATAGCCGAATAGCCTCTCCACCCAA
GCGGCCGGAGAACCTGCGTGCAATCCATCTTGTTCAATCATGCGAAACGATCCTCATCCTGTCTCTTGAT
CAGATCTTGATCCCCTGCGCCATCAGATCCTTGGCGGCAAGAAAGCCATCCAGTTTACTTTGCAGGGCTT
CCCAACCTTACCAGAGGGCGCCCCAGCTGGCAATTCCGACGTCTAAGAAACCATTATTATCATGACATTA
ACCTATAAAAATAGGCGTATCACGAGGCCCTTTCGTCTTCACCTCGAGATGCT
Features (pLannotate 1.2.2; 7 found; start..end, strand, type, name):
    785..871     +  terminator     rrnB T1 terminator: Escherichia coli rrnB; transcription terminator T1 from the E. coli rrnB gene
    949..2823    -  CDS            hemR (fragment): HEMR_YEREN - Experimental evidence at transcript level: Swiss-Prot protein existence level 2. This protein is involved in the initial step of iron uptake by binding hemin, an iron chelatin siderophore that allows the bacteria to extract iron from the environment. From Yersinia enterocolitica.
   3136..3724    -  rep_origin     ori: high-copy-number ColE1/pMB1/pBR322/pUC origin of replication
   3812..3906    -  terminator     lambda t0 terminator: transcription terminator from phage lambda
   3940..4731    -  CDS            neo: KKA2_KLEPN - Also known as kan, nptII. Experimental evidence at protein level: Swiss-Prot protein existence level 1. Resistance to kanamycin, neomycin, paromomycin, ribostamycin, butirosin and gentamicin B. From Klebsiella pneumoniae.
   4763..4882    -  CDS            tnpA (fragment): TN5P_ECOLX - Also known as tnp. Experimental evidence at protein level: Swiss-Prot protein existence level 1. Mediates transposition of transposon Tn5 by a 'cut and paste' mechanism. First, the monomeric transposase binds the 19 bp inverted DNA repeats flanking the transposon. Then, dimerization of the DNA- bound transposase creates a synaptic DNA complex. After nicking of the first DNA strand, excision of the transposon proceeds through a series of intermediates. The transposase then mediates the insertion of the transposon at a new site by strand transfer. The activity of the wild- type tran
   4953..62      +  CDS            sspB (fragment) (across the origin): SSPB_ECOLI - Experimental evidence at protein level: Swiss-Prot protein existence level 1. Also stimulates degradation of the N-terminus of RseA (residues 1-108, alone or in complex with sigma-E) by ClpX-ClpP in a non-ssrA-mediated fashion. From Escherichia coli (strain K12).
