[The description below was written by a language model from this plasmid's Addgene catalogue record and pLannotate feature annotations shown in this document.]
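Description:
pMM1162 is a high-copy bacterial expression plasmid built on the pZE2 backbone. It replicates from a ColE1-type origin and is selected with kanamycin through the neo (nptII) resistance gene. The short Tn5 transposase fragment annotated next to neo is probably residual sequence carried over with the resistance cassette. The plasmid is described as a derivative of pMM643 in which the luxCDABE transcriptional unit has been deleted. This leaves the sensing and uptake components of a heme-responsive circuit without the luminescent output.

Two inserts are recorded. HrtR, a 570 bp gene from Lactococcus lactis that encodes a heme-responsive transcriptional repressor, is expressed from the constitutive ProD promoter and uses the "RBS3" variant, noted as a stronger ribosome binding site for HrtR. ChuA, a 1983 bp E. coli outer membrane heme transporter, is driven by the constitutive J23107 promoter and lets the host import extracellular heme. The automated annotation does not label HrtR. It detects ChuA only by homology, as a reverse-strand fragment of the Yersinia hemin receptor HemR. It also calls a small sspB fragment across the origin, whose significance the record does not explain. The rrnB T1 and lambda t0 terminators insulate the transcription units.

The depositor sequence is 4,976 bp, while the repository's sequencing result is 4,953 bp. The difference matches a reported 23 bp deletion upstream of the ChuA reading frame, which the depositing lab says should not affect function. The plasmid comes from work on ingestible bacterial-electronic sensors for gastrointestinal monitoring. Because it lacks the reporter, it would plausibly serve as a non-luminescent control or as a parent for further construction, though the record does not state this.
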