Addgene plasmid #112535: pMM1162
Purpose: pZE2-hrtR-RBS3-chuA - LuxCDABE transcriptional unit deletion of plasmid pMM643, ColE1 origin, KanR
Depositing lab: Timothy Lu. Depositing organization: Massachusetts Institute of Technology. Publication: An ingestible bacterial-electronic system to monitor gastrointestinal health. Mimee M, Nadeau P, Hayward A, Carim S, Flanagan S, Jerger L, Collins J, McDonnell S, Swartwout R, Citorik RJ, Bulovic V, Langer R, Traverso G, Chandrakasan AP, Lu TK. Science. 2018 May 25;360(6391):915-918. doi: 10.1126/science.aas9315. PubMed 29798884.
Backbone
  Vector backbone: PZE2
  Backbone size w/o insert (bp): 2216
  Total vector size (bp): 4976
  Modifications to backbone: RBS3 (stronger HrtR RBS)
  Vector type: Bacterial Expression
Growth in bacteria
  Bacterial resistance: Kanamycin, 50 μg/mL
  Growth temperature: 37°C
  Growth strain: DH5alpha
  Copy number: High Copy
Gene/Insert 1
  Gene/Insert name: HrtR
  Species: Lactococcus lactis
  Insert size (bp): 570
  Promoter: ProD
  Cloning method: Gibson Cloning
  Sequencing primers: 5′ GTC AAT ACG AGG ACG CAG AAA GGG TG
Gene/Insert 2
  Gene/Insert name: ChuA
  Species: E. coli
  Insert size (bp): 1983
  Promoter: J23107
  Cloning method: Gibson Cloning
  Sequencing primers: 5′ CCG TTC GTA AGC CAT TTC CGC TC
Terms and licenses: Academic/Nonprofit Terms; Industry Terms: Not Available to Industry
Depositor comments: Please note that Addgene NGS results detected a 23 bp deletion upstream of the ChuA ORF. The depositing lab indicates that this should not affect plasmid function.
How to cite: pMM1162 was a gift from Timothy Lu (Addgene plasmid # 112535 ; http://n2t.net/addgene:112535 ; RRID:Addgene_112535)
